>Addgene plasmid #153162 | pAG001 His6-TwinStrep-SUMO-AapCas12b | addgene full sequence | sequence record 298419 | Addgene NGS Result
TAATACGACTCACTATAGGGGAATTGTGAGCGGATAACAATTCCCCTCTAGAAATAATTTTGTTTAACTT
TAAGAAGGAGATATACCATGGGCAGCAGCCATCATCATCATCATCACAGCAGCGGCCTGGTGCCGCGCGG
CAGCCATATGGCTAGCTGGAGCCATCCGCAGTTTGAAAAAGGTGGTGGTAGCGGTGGTGGTTCAGGTGGT
AGTGCATGGTCACACCCTCAGTTTGAGAAAATGTCGGACTCAGAAGTCAATCAAGAAGCTAAGCCAGAGG
TCAAGCCAGAAGTCAAGCCTGAGACTCACATCAATTTAAAGGTGTCCGATGGATCTTCAGAGATCTTCTT
CAAGATCAAAAAGACCACTCCTTTAAGAAGGCTGATGGAAGCGTTCGCTAAAAGACAGGGTAAGGAAATG
GACTCCTTAAGATTCTTGTACGACGGTATTAGAATCCAAGCTGATCAGACCCCTGAAGATTTGGACATGG
AGGATAACGATATTATTGAGGCTCACAGAGAACAGATTGGTGGATCCATGGCCGTAAAATCTATGAAAGT
TAAGTTGCGTCTGGACAACATGCCAGAAATTCGCGCTGGCCTTTGGAAACTGCACACCGAGGTCAATGCA
GGCGTTCGTTATTATACCGAGTGGTTAAGTTTATTGCGTCAGGAAAATTTATACCGTCGCAGTCCAAACG
GGGACGGGGAACAGGAGTGTTACAAGACAGCTGAGGAGTGCAAGGCAGAGTTGCTTGAGCGCTTGCGCGC
ACGCCAAGTTGAGAATGGACACTGCGGTCCGGCTGGGTCAGACGATGAGCTTCTTCAATTGGCACGTCAG
TTATACGAATTATTAGTACCCCAGGCGATCGGTGCGAAAGGCGACGCTCAGCAGATCGCGCGTAAATTCC
TGTCCCCGCTGGCTGATAAAGATGCTGTCGGTGGCCTGGGAATTGCCAAAGCCGGGAATAAACCGCGTTG
GGTCCGTATGCGCGAGGCTGGAGAGCCGGGATGGGAAGAAGAGAAGGCAAAAGCGGAAGCCCGTAAATCC
ACGGACCGTACTGCAGACGTCTTGCGCGCCTTAGCCGATTTTGGGCTTAAACCGTTGATGCGCGTCTACA
CCGACTCAGATATGTCGTCTGTTCAATGGAAGCCCCTGCGTAAAGGGCAGGCCGTACGTACCTGGGATCG
TGATATGTTTCAGCAGGCGATCGAGCGTATGATGTCCTGGGAATCCTGGAACCAACGCGTAGGCGAAGCA
TACGCAAAATTGGTCGAACAAAAGTCGCGCTTCGAGCAGAAGAACTTTGTCGGACAGGAACATCTGGTTC
AATTGGTCAACCAGCTGCAACAGGACATGAAGGAAGCATCTCACGGTCTGGAATCGAAAGAGCAAACTGC
ACACTATCTTACTGGTCGTGCGTTGCGTGGTAGTGATAAAGTGTTTGAGAAGTGGGAGAAGCTTGATCCC
GATGCGCCTTTTGATCTTTACGACACCGAGATTAAGAACGTTCAACGTCGCAATACACGTCGCTTTGGTT
CGCATGACTTATTCGCCAAGTTGGCAGAACCGAAATACCAAGCCCTGTGGCGTGAAGACGCGAGCTTTCT
TACGCGTTATGCAGTGTACAATAGTATTGTCCGCAAACTGAACCACGCCAAAATGTTTGCAACCTTTACG
CTTCCAGACGCCACAGCTCACCCTATTTGGACCCGCTTTGATAAATTGGGGGGTAATCTTCACCAATATA
CCTTTCTGTTCAACGAGTTCGGTGAGGGTCGCCATGCTATCCGCTTCCAAAAGTTACTGACGGTGGAAGA
CGGCGTGGCAAAGGAAGTTGATGACGTGACTGTCCCGATCAGCATGTCAGCCCAGTTAGACGACCTGCTG
CCGCGCGATCCGCATGAATTGGTCGCGCTTTATTTCCAAGATTATGGCGCGGAACAACACTTAGCGGGTG
AATTCGGTGGGGCAAAAATCCAATATCGTCGCGACCAGCTTAACCACCTGCACGCTCGCCGCGGTGCCCG
CGATGTTTATCTGAACCTTTCGGTACGTGTGCAGAGTCAATCAGAGGCACGCGGCGAACGTCGTCCTCCA
TATGCTGCAGTCTTTCGCTTGGTAGGGGATAATCACCGCGCATTTGTGCATTTCGATAAGTTATCTGACT
ACCTTGCAGAACATCCGGATGATGGTAAATTGGGCTCGGAGGGTCTTTTATCAGGCTTACGCGTAATGAG
TGTAGACCTGGGCCTGCGTACTTCAGCCAGCATCTCTGTATTTCGCGTCGCACGTAAAGACGAGTTAAAA
CCGAATTCCGAGGGTCGCGTTCCTTTCTGCTTCCCTATTGAAGGGAACGAGAACCTGGTAGCGGTTCACG
AACGCTCCCAATTGTTGAAGCTGCCCGGAGAGACAGAATCGAAGGATCTGCGTGCTATCCGTGAGGAGCG
CCAGCGTACGTTGCGCCAATTACGTACACAGCTTGCATATTTGCGTCTTTTAGTACGCTGTGGTTCAGAG
GATGTGGGTCGCCGTGAACGTTCCTGGGCAAAGCTGATCGAACAACCGATGGATGCTAATCAGATGACCC
CCGACTGGCGCGAAGCTTTCGAGGACGAGCTGCAGAAACTTAAGTCATTGTATGGTATCTGTGGAGATCG
TGAATGGACTGAGGCAGTCTACGAATCTGTGCGCCGCGTATGGCGCCATATGGGAAAGCAGGTACGCGAC
TGGCGTAAGGATGTTCGTTCCGGCGAACGCCCTAAGATTCGCGGCTATCAGAAAGACGTTGTTGGTGGCA
ATTCGATTGAACAGATTGAGTATCTTGAACGTCAGTACAAATTTCTGAAGTCTTGGTCATTCTTTGGAAA
AGTATCAGGTCAGGTAATTCGTGCCGAGAAGGGGTCCCGCTTCGCTATCACCTTACGCGAACATATCGAT
CATGCGAAAGAAGACCGCCTTAAAAAATTGGCTGATCGTATCATCATGGAGGCATTAGGATATGTGTATG
CACTGGACGACGAACGTGGCAAAGGGAAATGGGTTGCCAAGTATCCGCCGTGTCAATTGATTTTACTGGA
AGAATTGTCGGAGTACCAGTTTAACAACGACCGTCCCCCCTCAGAGAATAACCAGCTTATGCAATGGTCG
CATCGTGGAGTGTTCCAAGAACTGTTAAACCAAGCACAAGTTCATGACCTTCTTGTAGGTACTATGTATG
CGGCATTTTCCAGTCGCTTTGACGCACGTACGGGGGCTCCGGGGATCCGTTGTCGTCGCGTACCTGCACG
TTGCGCACGCGAACAGAATCCGGAGCCTTTTCCTTGGTGGTTGAATAAGTTCGTTGCGGAGCATAAGTTG
GACGGCTGCCCTTTGCGCGCTGATGACCTGATCCCCACAGGCGAAGGTGAGTTCTTCGTTAGTCCATTTT
CAGCTGAGGAGGGTGACTTTCACCAGATCCATGCCGACCTTAACGCCGCCCAAAATTTGCAACGTCGTCT
TTGGTCAGACTTTGATATCTCGCAAATTCGTCTGCGCTGTGATTGGGGGGAGGTTGATGGCGAGCCAGTT
TTAATTCCGCGCACAACTGGCAAGCGTACCGCTGACAGCTACGGCAACAAGGTTTTTTATACCAAGACCG
GTGTAACGTATTACGAACGTGAGCGCGGTAAAAAACGTCGCAAAGTTTTTGCTCAGGAAGAACTGAGTGA
AGAAGAGGCTGAACTTTTGGTGGAAGCCGATGAGGCCCGTGAGAAATCAGTAGTTTTGATGCGTGATCCG
TCAGGAATCATTAATCGTGGAGACTGGACGCGTCAAAAAGAATTTTGGAGTATGGTCAACCAACGCATCG
AGGGTTACCTTGTTAAGCAGATCCGCTCGCGCGTCCGTCTGCAGGAAAGTGCTTGTGAGAACACTGGGGA
CATCTGAGCGGCCGCACTCGAGGCCCGAAAGGAAGCTGAGTTGGCTGCTGCCACCGCTGAGCAATAACTA
GCATAACCCCTTGGGGCCTCTAAACGGGTCTTGAGGGGTTTTTTGCTGAAAGGAGGAACTATATCCGGAT
ATCCCGCAAGAGGCCCGGCAGTACCGGCATAACCAAGCCTATGCCTACAGCATCCAGGGTGACGGTGCCG
AGGATGACGATGAGCGCATTGTTAGATTTCATACACGGTGCCTGACTGCGTTAGCAATTTAACTGTGATA
AACTACCGCATTAAAGCTTATCGATGATAAGCTGTCAAACATGAGAATTCTTGAAGACGAAAGGGCCTCG
TGATACGCCTATTTTTATAGGTTAATGTCATGATAATAATGGTTTCTTAGACGTCAGGTGGCACTTTTCG
GGGAAATGTGCGCGGAACCCCTATTTGTTTATTTTTCTAAATACATTCAAATATGTATCCGCTCATGAGA
CAATAACCCTGATAAATGCTTCAATAATATTGAAAAAGGAAGAGTATGAGTATTCAACATTTCCGTGTCG
CCCTTATTCCCTTTTTTGCGGCATTTTGCCTTCCTGTTTTTGCTCACCCAGAAACGCTGGTGAAAGTAAA
AGATGCTGAAGATCAGTTGGGTGCACGAGTGGGTTACATCGAACTGGATCTCAACAGCGGTAAGATCCTT
GAGAGTTTTCGCCCCGAAGAACGTTTTCCAATGATGAGCACTTTTAAAGTTCTGCTATGTGGCGCGGTAT
TATCCCGTGTTGACGCCGGGCAAGAGCAACTCGGTCGCCGCATACACTATTCTCAGAATGACTTGGTTGA
GTACTCACCAGTCACAGAAAAGCATCTTACGGATGGCATGACAGTAAGAGAATTATGCAGTGCTGCCATA
ACCATGAGTGATAACACTGCGGCCAACTTACTTCTGACAACGATCGGAGGACCGAAGGAGCTAACCGCTT
TTTTGCACAACATGGGGGATCATGTAACTCGCCTTGATCGTTGGGAACCGGAGCTGAATGAAGCCATACC
AAACGACGAGCGTGACACCACGATGCCTGCAGCAATGGCAACAACGTTGCGCAAACTATTAACTGGCGAA
CTACTTACTCTAGCTTCCCGGCAACAATTAATAGACTGGATGGAGGCGGATAAAGTTGCAGGACCACTTC
TGCGCTCGGCCCTTCCGGCTGGCTGGTTTATTGCTGATAAATCTGGAGCCGGTGAGCGTGGGTCTCGCGG
TATCATTGCAGCACTGGGGCCAGATGGTAAGCCCTCCCGTATCGTAGTTATCTACACGACGGGGAGTCAG
GCAACTATGGATGAACGAAATAGACAGATCGCTGAGATAGGTGCCTCACTGATTAAGCATTGGTAACTGT
CAGACCAAGTTTACTCATATATACTTTAGATTGATTTAAAACTTCATTTTTAATTTAAAAGGATCTAGGT
GAAGATCCTTTTTGATAATCTCATGACCAAAATCCCTTAACGTGAGTTTTCGTTCCACTGAGCGTCAGAC
CCCGTAGAAAAGATCAAAGGATCTTCTTGAGATCCTTTTTTTCTGCGCGTAATCTGCTGCTTGCAAACAA
AAAAACCACCGCTACCAGCGGTGGTTTGTTTGCCGGATCAAGAGCTACCAACTCTTTTTCCGAAGGTAAC
TGGCTTCAGCAGAGCGCAGATACCAAATACTGTCCTTCTAGTGTAGCCGTAGTTAGGCCACCACTTCAAG
AACTCTGTAGCACCGCCTACATACCTCGCTCTGCTAATCCTGTTACCAGTGGCTGCTGCCAGTGGCGATA
AGTCGTGTCTTACCGGGTTGGACTCAAGACGATAGTTACCGGATAAGGCGCAGCGGTCGGGCTGAACGGG
GGGTTCGTGCACACAGCCCAGCTTGGAGCGAACGACCTACACCGAACTGAGATACCTACAGCGTGAGCTA
TGAGAAAGCGCCACGCTTCCCGAAGGGAGAAAGGCGGACAGGTATCCGGTAAGCGGCAGGGTCGGAACAG
GAGAGCGCACGAGGGAGCTTCCAGGGGGAAACGCCTGGTATCTTTATAGTCCTGTCGGGTTTCGCCACCT
CTGACTTGAGCGTCGATTTTTGTGATGCTCGTCAGGGGGGCGGAGCCTATGGAAAAACGCCAGCAACGCG
GCCTTTTTACGGTTCCTGGCCTTTTGCTGGCCTTTTGCTCACATGTTCTTTCCTGCGTTATCCCCTGATT
CTGTGGATAACCGTATTACCGCCTTTGAGTGAGCTGATACCGCTCGCCGCAGCCGAACGACCGAGCGCAG
CGAGTCAGTGAGCGAGGAAGCGGAAGAGCGCCTGATGCGGTATTTTCTCCTTACGCATCTGTGCGGTATT
TCACACCGCAATGGTGCACTCTCAGTACAATCTGCTCTGATGCCGCATAGTTAAGCCAGTATACACTCCG
CTATCGCTACGTGACTGGGTCATGGCTGCGCCCCGACACCCGCCAACACCCGCTGACGCGCCCTGACGGG
CTTGTCTGCTCCCGGCATCCGCTTACAGACAAGCTGTGACCGTCTCCGGGAGCTGCATGTGTCAGAGGTT
TTCACCGTCATCACCGAAACGCGCGAGGCAGCTGCGGTAAAGCTCATCAGCGTGGTCGTGAAGCGATTCA
CAGATGTCTGCCTGTTCATCCGCGTCCAGCTCGTTGAGTTTCTCCAGAAGCGTTAATGTCTGGCTTCTGA
TAAAGCGGGCCATGTTAAGGGCGGTTTTTTCCTGTTTGGTCACTGATGCCTCCGTGTAAGGGGGATTTCT
GTTCATGGGGGTAATGATACCGATGAAACGAGAGAGGATGCTCACGATACGGGTTACTGATGATGAACAT
GCCCGGTTACTGGAACGTTGTGAGGGTAAACAACTGGCGGTATGGATGCGGCGGGACCAGAGAAAAATCA
CTCAGGGTCAATGCCAGCGCTTCGTTAATACAGATGTAGGTGTTCCACAGGGTAGCCAGCAGCATCCTGC
GATGCAGATCCGGAACATAATGGTGCAGGGCGCTGACTTCCGCGTTTCCAGACTTTACGAAACACGGAAA
CCGAAGACCATTCATGTTGTTGCTCAGGTCGCAGACGTTTTGCAGCAGCAGTCGCTTCACGTTCGCTCGC
GTATCGGTGATTCATTCTGCTAACCAGTAAGGCAACCCCGCCAGCCTAGCCGGGTCCTCAACGACAGGAG
CACGATCATGCGCACCCGTGGCCAGGACCCAACGCTGCCCGAGATGCGCCGCGTGCGGCTGCTGGAGATG
GCGGACGCGATGGATATGTTCTGCCAAGGGTTGGTTTGCGCATTCACAGTTCTCCGCAAGAATTGATTGG
CTCCAATTCTTGGAGTGGTGAATCCGTTAGCGAGGTGCCGCCGGCTTCCATTCAGGTCGAGGTGGCCCGG
CTCCATGCACCGCGACGCAACGCGGGGAGGCAGACAAGGTATAGGGCGGCGCCTACAATCCATGCCAACC
CGTTCCATGTGCTCGCCGAGGCGGCATAAATCGCCGTGACGATCAGCGGTCCAATGATCGAAGTTAGGCT
GGTAAGAGCCGCGAGCGATCCTTGAAGCTGTCCCTGATGGTCGTCATCTACCTGCCTGGACAGCATGGCC
TGCAACGCGGGCATCCCGATGCCGCCGGAAGCGAGAAGAATCATAATGGGGAAGGCCATCCAGCCTCGCG
TCGCGAACGCCAGCAAGACGTAGCCCAGCGCGTCGGCCGCCATGCCGGCGATAATGGCCTGCTTCTCGCC
GAAACGTTTGGTGGCGGGACCAGTGACGAAGGCTTGAGCGAGGGCGTGCAAGATTCCGAATACCGCAAGC
GACAGGCCGATCATCGTCGCGCTCCAGCGAAAGCGGTCCTCGCCGAAAATGACCCAGAGCGCTGCCGGCA
CCTGTCCTACGAGTTGCATGATAAAGAAGACAGTCATAAGTGCGGCGACGATAGTCATGCCCCGCGCCCA
CCGGAAGGAGCTGACTGGGTTGAAGGCTCTCAAGGGCATCGGTCGAGATCCCGGTGCCTAATGAGTGAGC
TAACTTACATTAATTGCGTTGCGCTCACTGCCCGCTTTCCAGTCGGGAAACCTGTCGTGCCAGCTGCATT
AATGAATCGGCCAACGCGCGGGGAGAGGCGGTTTGCGTATTGGGCGCCAGGGTGGTTTTTCTTTTCACCA
GTGAGACGGGCAACAGCTGATTGCCCTTCACCGCCTGGCCCTGAGAGAGTTGCAGCAAGCGGTCCACGCT
GGTTTGCCCCAGCAGGCGAAAATCCTGTTTGATGGTGGTTAACGGCGGGATATAACATGAGCTGTCTTCG
GTATCGTCGTATCCCACTACCGAGATATCCGCACCAACGCGCAGCCCGGACTCGGTAATGGCGCGCATTG
CGCCCAGCGCCATCTGATCGTTGGCAACCAGCATCGCAGTGGGAACGATGCCCTCATTCAGCATTTGCAT
GGTTTGTTGAAAACCGGACATGGCACTCCAGTCGCCTTCCCGTTCCGCTATCGGCTGAATTTGATTGCGA
GTGAGATATTTATGCCAGCCAGCCAGACGCAGACGCGCCGAGACAGAACTTAATGGGCCCGCTAACAGCG
CGATTTGCTGGTGACCCAATGCGACCAGATGCTCCACGCCCAGTCGCGTACCGTCTTCATGGGAGAAAAT
AATACTGTTGATGGGTGTCTGGTCAGAGACATCAAGAAATAACGCCGGAACATTAGTGCAGGCAGCTTCC
ACAGCAATGGCATCCTGGTCATCCAGCGGATAGTTAATGATCAGCCCACTGACGCGTTGCGCGAGAAGAT
TGTGCACCGCCGCTTTACAGGCTTCGACGCCGCTTCGTTCTACCATCGACACCACCACGCTGGCACCCAG
TTGATCGGCGCGAGATTTAATCGCCGCGACAATTTGCGACGGCGCGTGCAGGGCCAGACTGGAGGTGGCA
ACGCCAATCAGCAACGACTGTTTGCCCGCCAGTTGTTGTGCCACGCGGTTGGGAATGTAATTCAGCTCCG
CCATCGCCGCTTCCACTTTTTCCCGCGTTTTCGCAGAAACGTGGCTGGCCTGGTTCACCACGCGGGAAAC
GGTCTGATAAGAGACACCGGCATACTCTGCGACATCGTATAACGTTACTGGTTTCACATTCACCACCCTG
AATTGACTCTCTTCCGGGCGCTATCATGCCATACCGCGAAAGGTTTTGCGCCATTCGATGGTGTCCGGGA
TCTCGACGCTCTCCCTTATGCGACTCCTGCATTAGGAAGCAGCCCAGTAGTAGGTTGAGGCCGTTGAGCA
CCGCCGCCGCAAGGAATGGTGCATGCAAGGAGATGGCGCCCAACAGTCCCCCGGCCACGGGGCCTGCCAC
CATACCCACGCCGAAACAAGCGCTCATGAGCCCGAAGTGGCGAGCCCGATCTTCCCCATCGGTGATGTCG
GCGATATAGGCGCCAGCAACCGCACCTGTGGCGCCGGTGATGCCGGCCACGATGCGTCCGGCGTAGAGGA
TCGAGATCTCGATCCCGCGAAAT
Features (pLannotate 1.2.2; 22 found; start..end, strand, type, name):
      1..19      +  promoter       T7 promoter: promoter for bacteriophage T7 RNA polymerase
     20..44      +  protein_bind   lac operator: The lac repressor binds to the lac operator to inhibit transcription in E. coli. This inhibition can be relieved by adding lactose or isopropyl-β-D-thiogalactopyranoside (IPTG). lac repressor encoded by lacI
     59..81      +  RBS            RBS: efficient ribosome binding site from bacteriophage T7 gene 10 (Olins and Rangwala, 1989)
    100..116     +  CDS            capTEV™ (fragment): composite tag for in vivo biotinylation, TEV protease cleavage, and 6xHis tagging
    127..144     +  CDS            thrombin site: thrombin recognition and cleavage site
    241..533     +  CDS            SUMO (fragment): cleavable ubiquitin-like protein tag; S. cerevisiae SMT3 (truncated)
    538..3924    +  CDS            cas12b: CS12B_ALIAG - Also known as c2c1 From Alicyclobacillus acidoterrestris (strain ATCC 49025 / DSM 3922 / CIP 106132 / NCIMB 13137 / GD3B).
   3943..3980    +  CDS            SET1 (fragment): solubility-enhancement tag derived from T7 phage gene 10B
   3988..4035    +  terminator     T7 terminator: transcription terminator for bacteriophage T7 RNA polymerase
   4058..4162    -  CDS            TcR (fragment): tetracycline efflux protein; tet; confers resistance to tetracycline
   4210..4238    -  promoter       tet promoter: E. coli promoter for tetracycline efflux protein gene
   4351..4455    +  promoter       AmpR promoter: bla
   4456..5316    +  CDS            AmpR: β-lactamase; bla; confers resistance to ampicillin, carbenicillin, and related antibiotics
   5487..6075    +  rep_origin     ori: high-copy-number ColE1/pMB1/pBR322/pUC origin of replication
   6261..6400    -  misc_feature   bom: basis of mobility region from pBR322
   6502..6693    -  CDS            rop: Rop protein, which maintains plasmids at low copy number; rop
   6710..7090    +  CDS            YPB1_ECOLX: Protein predicted: Swiss-Prot protein existence level 4. From Escherichia coli.
   7332..7956    -  CDS            TcR (fragment): tetracycline efflux protein; tet; confers resistance to tetracycline
   7971..7992    -  protein_bind   CAP binding site: CAP binding activates transcription in the presence of cAMP. E. coli catabolite activator protein
   8005..9087    -  CDS            lacI: lac repressor; lacI; The lac repressor binds to the lac operator to inhibit transcription in E. coli. This inhibition can be relieved by adding lactose or isopropyl-β-D-thiogalactopyranoside (IPTG).
   9088..9165    -  promoter       lacI promoter: lacI
   9173..9452    -  CDS            TcR (fragment): tetracycline efflux protein; tet; confers resistance to tetracycline
