[The description below was written by a language model from this plasmid's Addgene catalogue record and pLannotate feature annotations shown in this document.]
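Description:
pAG001 His6-TwinStrep-SUMO-AapCas12b is a 9,473-nt bacterial expression plasmid for producing recombinant AapCas12b, built on what the record calls a SUMO expression backbone. The feature table points to a pBR322/pET-style architecture: a ColE1/pMB1-family origin accompanied by the bom mobility region and the rop gene, which normally holds copy number down (the catalogue lists copy number as unknown). Selection is by ampicillin through the bla gene under its own promoter. Several tetracycline-resistance fragments and a tet promoter are annotated, but these look like disrupted backbone remnants rather than a working marker.

The expression cassette is driven by a T7 promoter followed by a lac operator and the phage T7 gene 10 ribosome binding site, and it ends at a T7 terminator. A plasmid-borne lacI gene with its own promoter supplies repressor, so transcription should be IPTG-inducible in a host that provides T7 RNA polymerase. According to the plasmid name, the open reading frame begins with His6 and Twin-Strep affinity tags. The automated annotation detects only a short His-containing tag fragment and a thrombin site in this region and does not label the Twin-Strep element explicitly. Next comes a truncated yeast SMT3 SUMO domain, a solubility-enhancing fusion partner that can be removed by SUMO protease, fused directly to the roughly 3.4 kb cas12b coding sequence. The annotation tool matched this sequence to the Alicyclobacillus acidoterrestris Cas12b (C2c1) reference entry. A small downstream hit to a T7 gene 10B-derived tag is probably vector sequence.

The associated publication concerns SHERLOCK-based point-of-care testing for COVID-19, which suggests the purified Cas12b nuclease is intended for CRISPR-based nucleic acid detection assays.
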