Addgene plasmid #153162: pAG001 His6-TwinStrep-SUMO-AapCas12b
Purpose: Bacterial expression plasmid for AapCas12b
Depositing lab: Omar Abudayyeh & Jonathan Gootenberg. Depositing organization: Massachusetts Institute of Technology. Publication: Point-of-care testing for COVID-19 using SHERLOCK diagnostics. Joung J, Ladha A, Saito M, Segel M, Bruneau R, Huang MW, Kim NG, Yu X, Li J, Walker BD, Greninger AL, Jerome KR, Gootenberg JS, Abudayyeh OO, Zhang F. medRxiv. 2020 May 8. doi: 10.1101/2020.05.04.20091231. PubMed 32511521.
Backbone
  Vector backbone: SUMO expression backbone
  Vector type: Bacterial Expression
Growth in bacteria
  Bacterial resistance: Ampicillin, 100 μg/mL
  Growth temperature: 37°C
  Growth strain: DH5alpha
  Copy number: Unknown
Gene/Insert
  Gene/Insert name: AapCas12b
Terms and licenses: Academic/Nonprofit Terms; Industry Terms: Not Available to Industry
How to cite: pAG001 His6-TwinStrep-SUMO-AapCas12b was a gift from Omar Abudayyeh & Jonathan Gootenberg (Addgene plasmid # 153162 ; http://n2t.net/addgene:153162 ; RRID:Addgene_153162)
